>Addgene plasmid #24986 | pEX-CFP-hLC3ΔG | depositor partial sequence | sequence record 11535 | Author sequence
ATGCCGTCGGAGAAGACCTTCAAGCAGCGCCGCACCTTCGAACAAAGAGTAGAAGATGTCCGACTTATTC
GAGAGCAGCATCCAACCAAAATCCCGGTGATAATAGAACGATACAAGGGTGAGAAGCAGCTTCCTGTTCT
GGATAAAACAAAGTTCCTTGTACCTGACCATGTCAACATGAGTGAGCTCATCAAGATAATTAGAAGGCGC
TTACAGCTCAATGCTAATCAGGCCTTCTTCCTGTTGGTGAACGGACACAGCATGGTCAGCGTCTCCACAC
CAATCTCAGAGGTGTATGAGAGTGAGAAAGATGAAGATGGATTCCTGTACATGGTCTACGCCTCCCAGGA
GACGTTCATGAAATTGTCAGTGTAA
