>Addgene plasmid #24986 | pEX-CFP-hLC3ΔG | addgene partial sequence | sequence record 30955 | 24986 with Bglob-pA-R
CACCAGCCACCACCTTCTGATAGGCAGCCTGCACCTGAGGAGTGAATTGAGCTCCNGGGCTCGACTTACA
CTGACAATTTCATGAACGTCTCCTGGGAGGCGTAGACCATGTACAGGAATCCATCTTCATCTTTCTCACT
CTCATACACCTCTGAGATTGGTGTGGAGACGCTGACCATGCTGTGTCCGTTCACCAACAGGAAGAAGGCC
TGATTAGCATTGAGCTGTAAGCGCCTTCTAATTATCTTGATGAGCTCACTCATGTTGACATGGTCAGGTA
CAAGGAACTTTGTTTTATCCAGAACAGGAAGCTGCTTCTCACCCTTGTATCGTTCTATTATCACCGGGAT
TTTGGTTGGATGCTGCTCTCGAATAAGTCGGACATCTTCTACTCTTTGTTCGAAGGTGCGGCGCTGCTTG
AAGGTCTTCTCCGACGGCATAGATCTGAGTCCGGACTTGTACAGCTCGTCCATGCCGAGAGTGATCCCGG
CGGCGGTCACGAACTCCAGCAGGACCATGTGATCGCGCTTCTCGTTGGGGTCTTTGCTCAGGGCGGACTG
GGTGCTCAGGTAGTGGTTGTCGGGCAGCAGCACGGGGCCGTCGCCGATGGGGGTGTTCTGCTGGTAGTGG
TCGGCGAGCTGCACGCTGCCGTCCTCGATGTTGTGGCGGATCTTGAAGTTGGCCTTGATGCCGTTCTTCT
GCTTGTCGGCGGTGATATAGACGTTGTGGCTGATGTAGTTGTACTCCAGCTTGTGCCCCAGGATGTTGCC
GTCCTCCTTGAAGTCGATGCCCTTCAGCTCGATGCGGTTCACCAGGGTGTCGCCCTCGAACTTCACCTCG
