[The description below was written by a language model from this plasmid's Addgene catalogue record.]
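Description:
pEX-CFP-hLC3ΔG is a mammalian expression plasmid built on the pCXN2 backbone (about 6 kb without insert). It is propagated in E. coli as a high-copy plasmid under ampicillin selection, and it carries a neomycin resistance marker so that transfected mammalian cells can be selected with G418. The record does not state the promoter or list other regulatory elements, and no feature table is available to confirm them.

The payload is a roughly 375 bp human MAP1LC3B (LC3B) coding sequence fused in frame to ECFP, which sits at the N-terminus and is contributed by the vector. The LC3B portion carries a deletion of a glycine, recorded as position 121. The insert was introduced by restriction cloning, with the 5′ BglII site retained and the 3′ SalI/XhoI junction destroyed.

In wild-type LC3, a C-terminal glycine is exposed by proteolytic processing and then conjugated to phosphatidylethanolamine, which converts cytosolic LC3-I into the membrane-bound LC3-II that decorates autophagosomes. Removing this glycine is expected to block lipidation, so the fusion protein should stay diffuse rather than being recruited to autophagosomal membranes.

In line with the associated publication, which covers negative controls for LC3 and a set of four coloured fluorescent protein-LC3 control vectors, this is the cyan member of that set. It is typically used alongside a fluorescent wild-type LC3 reporter in autophagy imaging experiments. There it helps distinguish genuine autophagosome-associated puncta from aggregates or other signals that do not depend on lipidation.
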