Addgene plasmid #24986: pEX-CFP-hLC3ΔG
Depositing lab: Isei Tanida. Depositing organization: Japan Institute for Health Security. Publication: Consideration about negative controls for LC3 and expression vectors for four colored fluorescent protein-LC3 negative controls. Tanida I, Yamaji T, Ueno T, Ishiura S, Kominami E, Hanada K. Autophagy. 2008 Jan 1. 4(1):131-4. PubMed 18000393.
Backbone
  Vector backbone: pCXN2
  Backbone size w/o insert (bp): 6000
  Vector type: Mammalian Expression
  Selectable markers: Neomycin (select with G418)
Growth in bacteria
  Bacterial resistance: Ampicillin, 100 μg/mL
  Growth temperature: 37°C
  Growth strain: DH5alpha
  Copy number: High Copy
Gene/Insert
  Gene/Insert name: a mutant human MAP1-LC3B fused with ECFP
  Species: H. sapiens (human)
  Insert size (bp): 375
  Mutation: deleted Gly at 121
  Entrez Gene: MAP1LC3B (a.k.a. ATG8F, LC3B, MAP1A/1BLC3, MAP1LC3B-a)
  Tag / fusion protein: ECFP (N terminal on backbone)
  Cloning method: Restriction Enzyme; 5′ cloning site Bgl2 (not destroyed); 3′ cloning site SalI/ XhoI (destroyed during cloning)
  Sequencing primers: 5′ EGFP-C
Terms and licenses: Academic/Nonprofit Terms; Industry Terms: Not Available to Industry
How to cite: pEX-CFP-hLC3ΔG was a gift from Isei Tanida (Addgene plasmid # 24986 ; http://n2t.net/addgene:24986 ; RRID:Addgene_24986)
